Addgene plasmid #79220: pAB029f
Purpose: Directed Evolution of Protein-Protein Interactions
Depositing lab: David Liu. Depositing organization: Harvard University. Publication: Continuous evolution of Bacillus thuringiensis toxins overcomes insect resistance. Badran AH, Guzov VM, Huai Q, Kemp MM, Vishwanath P, Kain W, Nance AM, Evdokimov A, Moshiri F, Turner KH, Wang P, Malvar T, Liu DR. Nature. 2016 May 5;533(7601):58-63. doi: 10.1038/nature17938. Epub 2016 Apr 27. PubMed 27120167.
Backbone
  Vector backbone: ColEI
  Backbone manufacturer: David Liu Lab
  Backbone size w/o insert (bp): 2992
  Vector type: Bacterial Expression
Growth in bacteria
  Bacterial resistance: Spectinomycin, 50 μg/mL
  Growth temperature: 37°C
  Growth strain: NEB Turbo
  Copy number: High Copy
Gene/Insert
  Gene/Insert name: PlacZ lambda cI-SH2ABL1; PlacIq lacI
  Species: Synthetic
  Promoter: PlacZ; PlacIq
  Cloning method: Ligation Independent Cloning
  Sequencing primers: 5′ n/a; 3′ n/a
Terms and licenses: Academic/Nonprofit Terms; Industry Terms: Not Available to Industry
How to cite: pAB029f was a gift from David Liu (Addgene plasmid # 79220 ; http://n2t.net/addgene:79220 ; RRID:Addgene_79220)
