[The description below was written by a language model from this plasmid's Addgene catalogue record and pLannotate feature annotations shown in this document.]
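Description:
pAB029f is a 4.7 kb bacterial expression plasmid built on a ColE1-type backbone for use in E. coli, deposited as a component for the directed evolution of protein-protein interactions. It replicates from a ColE1/pMB1-family origin and is catalogued as high copy, although the annotation also detects the rop gene and the bom (basis of mobility) region along with a small mbeC fragment, remnants of the parental ColE1/pBR322 lineage. Selection is by spectinomycin, conferred by the aadA aminoglycoside adenylyltransferase (SmR) gene, which is driven here by the bla (AmpR) promoter.

The payload is a fusion protein expressed from the lac promoter, complete with its CAP binding site and lac operator and preceded by an rrnB T1 terminator that insulates it from upstream transcription. The open reading frame encodes the bacteriophage lambda cI repressor, followed by a short segment annotated as a partial FLAG epitope, which may simply be linker sequence, and then the SH2 domain of ABL1. The annotation tool matched this last segment to a viral ABL homologue, whereas the catalogue lists the insert as synthetic. A second cassette carries lacI under the up-mutated lacIq promoter, supplying abundant lac repressor so that expression of the fusion stays off until induced with IPTG or lactose.

This arrangement is characteristic of a bacterial two-hybrid system, in which cI serves as the DNA-binding module that positions the SH2 "bait" at an operator upstream of a reporter or selection gene. That gene is then activated only when a partner protein fused to an RNA polymerase subunit binds the bait. The record does not describe the partner or reporter constructs, which would have to be supplied separately.
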