Features (pLannotate 1.2.2; 15 found; start..end, strand, type, name):
    774..914     -  misc_feature   bom: basis of mobility region from pBR322
   1016..1207    -  CDS            rop: Rop protein, which maintains plasmids at low copy number; rop
   1248..1304    +  CDS            mbeC (fragment): MBEC_ECOLX - Experimental evidence at protein level: Swiss-Prot protein existence level 1. Required for efficient mobilization of ColE1 plasmid and is thus essential to promote the specific transfer of the plasmid during conjugation. Probably functions by inducing DNA bending, helping the MbeA relaxase to melt the DNA around the nic site and cleave the phosphodiester bond. Binds specifically double-stranded DNA (dsDNA) containing the ColE1 oriT but does not recognize the inverted repeat (IR). From Escherichia coli.
   1318..1362    +  terminator     rrnB T1 terminator: transcription terminator T1 from the E. coli rrnB gene
   1425..1446    +  protein_bind   CAP binding site: CAP binding activates transcription in the presence of cAMP. E. coli catabolite activator protein
   1461..1491    +  promoter       lac promoter: promoter for the E. coli lac operon
   1499..1515    +  protein_bind   lac operator: The lac repressor binds to the lac operator to inhibit transcription in E. coli. This inhibition can be relieved by adding lactose or isopropyl-β-D-thiogalactopyranoside (IPTG). lac repressor encoded by lacI
   1554..2264    +  CDS            cI (sequence partly withheld): RPC1_LAMBD - Experimental evidence at protein level: Swiss-Prot protein existence level 1. Acts as a transcriptional repressor that allows virus to establish and maintain latency. Prevents both the viral DNA replication and the exit programs. Clamps the two operator OL (operator left made of OL1, OL2 and OL3 sites) and OR (operator right made of OR1, OR2 and OR3 sites) together by binding to them and arranging the intervening DNA in a loop. This step allows repression of lytic pR and pL promoters by binding to OL1, OL2, OR1 and OR2 simultaneously. The binding of cI on OR2 additionally activate
   2268..2288    +  CDS            FLAG (fragment): FLAG® epitope tag, followed by an enterokinase cleavage site
   2289..2588    +  CDS            ABL (fragment): ABL_FSVHY - Experimental evidence at transcript level: Swiss-Prot protein existence level 2. From Feline sarcoma virus (strain Hardy-Zuckerman 2).
   2688..3479    -  CDS            SmR: aminoglycoside adenylyltransferase (Murphy, 1985); aadA; confers resistance to spectinomycin and streptomycin
   3480..3551    -  promoter       AmpR promoter: bla
   3581..4663    -  CDS            lacI: lac repressor; lacI; The lac repressor binds to the lac operator to inhibit transcription in E. coli. This inhibition can be relieved by adding lactose or isopropyl-β-D-thiogalactopyranoside (IPTG).
   4664..4730    -  promoter       lacIq promoter (fragment): lacI (mutant); In the lacIq allele, a single base change in the promoter boosts expression of the lacI gene about 10-fold.
   4746..588     +  rep_origin     ori (across the origin): high-copy-number ColE1/pMB1/pBR322/pUC origin of replication
>Addgene plasmid #79220 | pAB029f | depositor full sequence | sequence record 148341 | Full Sequence
TGAGATCCTTTTTTTCTGCGCGTAATCTGCTGCTTGCAAACAAAAAAACCACCGCTACCAGCGGTGGTTT
GTTTGCCGGATCAAGAGCTACCACCTCTTTTTCCGAAGGTAACTGGCTTCAGCAGAGCGCAGATACCAAA
TACTGTCCTTCTAGTGTAGCCGTAGTTAGGCCACCACTTCAAGAACTCTGTAGCACCGCCTACATACCTC
GCTCTGCTAATCCTGTTACCAGTGGCTGCTGCCAGTGGCGATAAGTCGTGTCTTACCGGGTTGGACTCAA
GACGATAGTTACCGGATAAGGCGCAGCGGTCGGGCTGAACGGGGGGTTCGTGCACACAGCCCAGCTTGGA
GCGAACGACCTACACCGAACTGAGATACCTACAGCGTGAGCTATGAGAAAGCGCCACGCTTCCCGAAGGG
AGAAAGGCGGACAGGTATCCGGTAAGCGGCAGGGTCGGAACAGGAGAGCGCACGAGGGAGCTTCCAGGGG
GAAACGCCTGGTATCTTTATAGTCCTGTCGGGTTTCGCCACCTCTGACTTGAGCGTCGATTTTTGTGATG
CTCGTCAGGGGGGCGGAGCCTATGGAAAAACGCCAGCAACGCGGCCTTTTTACGGTTCCTGGCCTTTTGC
TGGCCTTTTGCTCACATGTTCTTTCCTGCGTTATCCCCTGATTCTGTGGATAACCGTATTACCGCCTTTG
AGTGAGCTGATACCGCTCGCCGCAGCCGAACGACCGAGCGCAGCGAGTCAGTGAGCGAGGAAGCGGAAGA
GCGCCTGATGCGGTATTTTCTCCTTACGCATCTGTGCGGTATTTCACACCGCATATGGTGCACTCTCAGT
ACAATCTGCTCTGATGCCGCATAGTTAAGCCAGTATACACTCCGCTATCGCTACGTGACTGGGTCATGGC
TGCGCCCCGACACCCGCCAACACCCGCTGACGCGCCCTGACGGGCTTGTCTGCTCCCGGCATCCGCTTAC
AGACAAGCTGTGACCGTCTCCGGGAGCTGCATGTGTCAGAGGTTTTCACCGTCATCACCGAAACGCGCGA
GGCAGCTGCGGTAAAGCTCATCAGCGTGGTCGTGAAGCGATTCACAGATGTCTGCCTGTTCATCCGCGTC
CAGCTCGTTGAGTTTCTCCAGAAGCGTTAATGTCTGGCTTCTGATAAAGCGGGCCATGTTAAGGGCGGTT
TTTTCCTGTTTGGTCACTGATGCCTCCGTGTAAGGGGGATTTCTGTTCATGGGGGTAATGATACCGATGA
AACGAGAGAGGATGCTCACGATACGGGTTACTGATGATGAACAAGAGGACATCCGGTCAAATAAAACGAA
AGGCTCAGTCGAAAGACTGGGCCTTTCGTTTTGCTGAGGAGACTTAGGGACCCTGGTTTCCCGACTGGAA
AGCGGGCAGTGAGCGCAACGCAATTAATGTGAGTTAGCTCACTCATTAGGCACCCCAGGCTTTACACTTT
ATGCTTCCGGCTCGTATGTTGTGTGGAATTGTGAGCGGATAACAATTTCACACACCTGCAGGTGCAGTAA
GGAGGAAAAAAAAATGAGCACAAAAAAGAAA
[261 nt withheld, positions 1572-1832]
ATGCAGCCGTCACTTAGAAGTGAGTATGAGTACCCTGTTTTTTCTCATGTTCAGGCAGGGATGTTCTCAC
CTGAGCTTAGAACCTTTACCAAAGGTGATGCGGAGAGATGGGTAAGCACAACCAAAAAAGCCAGTGATTC
TGCATTCTGGCTTGAGGTTGAAGGTAATTCCATGACCGCACCAACAGGCTCCAAGCCAAGCTTTCCTGAC
GGAATGTTAATTCTCGTTGACCCTGAGCAGGCTGTTGAGCCAGGTGATTTCTGCATAGCCAGACTTGGGG
GTGATGAGTTTACCTTCAAGAAACTGATCAGGGATAGCGGTCAGGTGTTTTTACAACCACTAAACCCACA
GTACCCAATGATCCCATGCAATGAGAGTTGTTCCGTTGTGGGGAAAGTTATCGCTAGTCAGTGGCCTGAA
GAGACGTTTGGGGACTACAAGGACGACGATGACAAGAGTCTGGAAAAACACAGCTGGTATCATGGCCCTG
TGAGCCGTAACGCGGCCGAATACCTGCTGAGCTCTGGCATTAATGGTTCTTTTCTGGTTCGTGAAAGTGA
AAGTAGCCCGGGCCAGCGCAGCATTTCTCTGCGTTATGAAGGTCGCGTGTATCACTACCGTATCAACACC
GCCAGCGATGGCAAACTGTACGTTTCTAGTGAATCTCGCTTCAATACCCTGGCAGAACTGGTGCATCACC
ATAGCACGGTTGCGGATGGTCTGATCACCACGCTGCATTATCCGGCGCCGAAACGCCACCATCATCACCA
TCATTAACTTAATTAACGGCACTCCTCAGCAAATATAATGACCCTCTTGATAACCCAAGAGGGCATTTTT
TAATGCCCATGGCGTTTATTTGCCGACTACCTTGGTGATCTCGCCTTTCACGTAGTGGACAAATTCTTCC
AACTGATCTGCGCGCGAGGCCAAGCGATCTTCTTCTTGTCCAAGATAAGCCTGTCTAGCTTCAAGTATGA
CGGGCTGATACTGGGCCGGCAGGCGCTCCATTGCCCAGTCGGCAGCGACATCCTTCGGCGCGATTTTGCC
GGTTACTGCGCTGTACCAAATGCGGGACAACGTAAGCACTACATTTCGCTCATCGCCAGCCCAGTCGGGC
GGCGAGTTCCATAGCGTTAAGGTTTCATTTAGCGCCTCAAATAGATCCTGTTCAGGAACCGGATCAAAGA
GTTCCTCCGCCGCTGGACCTACCAAGGCAACGCTATGTTCTCTTGCTTTTGTCAGCAAGATAGCCAGATC
AATGTCGATCGTGGCTGGCTCGAAGATACCTGCAAGAATGTCATTGCGCTGCCATTCTCCAAATTGCAGT
TCGCGCTTAGCTGGATAACGCCACGGAATGATGTCGTCGTGCACAACAATGGTGACTTCTACAGCGCGGA
GAATCTCGCTCTCTCCAGGGGAAGCCGAAGTTTCCAAAAGGTCGTTGATCAAAGCTCGCCGCGTTGTTTC
ATCAAGCCTTACGGTCACCGTAACCAGCAAATCAATATCACTGTGTGGCTTCAGGCCGCCATCCACTGCG
GAGCCGTACAAATGTACGGCCAGCAACGTCGGTTCGAGATGGCGCTCGATGACGCCAACTACCTCTGATA
GTTGAGTCGATACTTCGGCGATCACCGCTTCCCTCATACTCTTCCTTTTTCAATATTATTGAAGCATTTA
TCAGGGTTATTGTCTCATGAGCGGATACATATTTGAATGTATTTAGAAAAATATTAATTGCGTTGCGCTC
ACTGCCCGCTTTCCAGTCGGGAAACCTGTCGTGCCAGCTGCATTAATGAATCGGCCAACGCGCGGGGAGA
GGCGGTTTGCGTATTGGGCGCCAGGGTGGTTTTTCTTTTCACCAGTGAGACGGGCAACAGCTGATTGCCC
TTCACCGCCTGGCCCTGAGAGAGTTGCAGCAAGCGGTCCACGCTGGTTTGCCCCAGCAGGCGAAAATCCT
GTTTGATGGTGGTTAACGGCGGGATATAACATGAGCTGTCTTCGGTATCGTCGTATCCCACTACCGAGAT
ATCCGCACCAACGCGCAGCCCGGACTCGGTAATGGCGCGCATTGCGCCCAGCGCCATCTGATCGTTGGCA
ACCAGCATCGCAGTGGGAACGATGCCCTCATTCAGCATTTGCATGGTTTGTTGAAAACCGGACATGGCAC
TCCAGTCGCCTTCCCGTTCCGCTATCGGCTGAATTTGATTGCGAGTGAGATATTTATGCCAGCCAGCCAG
ACGCAGACGCGCCGAGACAGAACTTAATGGGCCCGCTAACAGCGCGATTTGCTGGTGACCCAATGCGACC
AGATGCTCCACGCCCAGTCGCGTACCGTCTTCATGGGAGAAAATAATACTGTTGATGGGTGTCTGGTCAG
AGACATCAAGAAATAACGCCGGAACATTAGTGCAGGCAGCTTCCACAGCAATGGCATCCTGGTCATCCAG
CGGATAGTTAATGATCAGCCCACTGACGCGTTGCGCGAGAAGATTGTGCACCGCCGCTTTACAGGCTTCG
ACGCCGCTTCGTTCTACCATCGACACCACCACGCTGGCACCCAGTTGATCGGCGCGAGATTTAATCGCCG
CGACAATTTGCGACGGCGCGTGCAGGGCCAGACTGGAGGTGGCAACGCCAATCAGCAACGACTGTTTGCC
CGCCAGTTGTTGTGCCACGCGGTTGGGAATGTAATTCAGCTCCGCCATCGCCGCTTCCACTTTTTCCCGC
GTTTTCGCAGAAACGTGGCTGGCCTGGTTCACCACGCGGGAAACGGTCTGATAAGAGACACCGGCATACT
CTGCGACATCGTATAACGTTACTGGTTTCACATTCACCACCCTGAATTGACTCTCTTCCGGGCGCTATCA
TGCCATACCGCGAAAGGTTTTGCACCATAGGCCAAATAGGCCGT
