>Addgene plasmid #79220 | pAB029f | addgene partial sequence | sequence record 151303 | pGEX3 5'-CCGGGAGCTGCATGTGTCAGAGG-3'
ACGCGCGAGGCAGCTGCGGTAAAGCTCATCAGCGTGGTCGTGAAGCGATTCACAGATGTCTGCCTGTTCA
TCCGCGTCCAGCTCGTTGAGTTTCTCCAGAAGCGTTAATGTCTGGCTTCTGATAAAGCGGGCCATGTTAA
GGGCGGTTTTTTCCTGTTTGGTCACTGATGCCTCCGTGTAAGGGGGATTTCTGTTCATGGGGGTAATGAT
ACCGATGAAACGAGAGAGGATGCTCACGATACGGGTTACTGATGATGAACAAGAGGACATCCGGTCAAAT
AAAACGAAAGGCTCAGTCGAAAGACTGGGCCTTTCGTTTTGCTGAGGAGACTTAGGGACCCTGGTTTCCC
GACTGGAAAGCGGGCAGTGAGCGCAACGCAATTAATGTGAGTTAGCTCACTCATTAGGCACCCCAGGCTT
TACACTTTATGCTTCCGGCTCGTATGTTGTGTGGAATTGTGAGCGGATAACAATTTCACACACCTGCAGG
TGCAGTAAGGAGGAAAAAAAAATGAGCACAAAAAAGAAA
[261 nt withheld, positions 530-790]
ATGCAGCC
