>Addgene plasmid #79220 | pAB029f | addgene partial sequence | sequence record 151304 | Spect-F 5'-cagcccgtcatacttgaagc-3'
GAGAGATCGCTTGGCCTCGCGCGCAGATCAGTTGGAAGAATTTGTCCACTACGTGAAAGGCGAGATCACC
AAGGTAGTCGGCAAATAAACGCCATGGGCATTAAAAAATGCCCTCTTGGGTTATCAAGAGGGTCATTATA
TTTGCTGAGGAGTGCCGTTAATTAAGTTAATGATGGTGATGATGGTGGCGTTTCGGCGCCGGATAATGCA
GCGTGGTGATCAGACCATCCGCAACCGTGCTATGGTGATGCACCAGTTCTGCCAGGGTATTGAAGCGAGA
TTCACTAGAAACGTACAGTTTGCCATCGCTGGCGGTGTTGATACGGTAGTGATACACGCGACCTTCATAA
CGCAGAGAAATGCTGCGCTGGCCCGGGCTACTTTCACTTTCACGAACCAGAAAAGAACCATTAATGCCAG
AGCTCAGCAGGTATTCGGCCGCGTTACGGCTCACAGGGCCATGATACCAGCTGTGTTTTTCCAGACTCTT
GTCATCGTCGTCCTTGTAGTCCCCAAACGTCTCTTCAGGCCACTGACTAGCGATAACTTTCCCCACAACG
GAACAACTCTCATTGCATGGGATCATTGGGTACTGTGGGTTTAGTGGTTGTAAAAACACCTGACCGCTAT
CCCTGATCAGTTTCTTGAAGGTAAACTCATCACCCCCAAGTCTGGCTATGCAGAAATCACCTGGCTCAAC
AGCCTGCTCAGGGTCAACGAGAATTAACATTCCGTCAGGAAAGCTTGGCTTGGAGCCTGTTGGTGCGGTC
ATGGAATTACCTTCAACCTCAAGCCAGAATGCAGA
